>Addgene plasmid #134335 | pCMV-T7-AcrIIA18_Sma-NLS(SV40) (KAC95) | addgene full sequence | sequence record 267378 | Addgene NGS Result
GTGATGCGGTTTTGGCAGTACATCAATGGGCGTGGATAGCGGTTTGACTCACGGGGATTTCCAAGTCTCC
ACCCCATTGACGTCAATGGGAGTTTGTTTTGGCACCAAAATCAACGGGACTTTCCAAAATGTCGTAACAA
CTCCGCCCCATTGACGCAAATGGGCGGTAGGCGTGTACGGTGGGAGGTCTATATAAGCAGAGCTGGTTTA
GTGAACCGTCAGATCCGCTAGAGATCCGCGGCCGCTAATACGACTCACTATAGGGAGAGCCGCCACCATG
GGCAAGATCGACACCACCGTGACCGAGGTGAAGGAGAACGGCAAGACCTACCTGAGACTGCTGAAGGGCA
ACGAGCAGCTGAAGGCCGTGAGCGACAAGGCCGTGGCCGGCGTGAACCTGTTCCCCGGCGCCAAGATCGG
CAGCTTCCTGGTGAGACAGGACAACATCGTGGTGTTCCCCGACAACAAGGGCGAGTTCGACCTGGACTTC
TTCAACCTGCTGAACGACAACTTCGAGACCCTGGTGGAGTACGCCAAGATGGCCGACTGCCTGGACATCG
CCTTCGACATCAACGAGAAGAGCTACTTCAACATGATCATGTGGCTGATGAAGAACATCGACGAGAACTG
GAGCCAGAGCCCCTACGGCGAGAGCTTCTACAGCAGCAAGGACATCGACTGGGGCTACAAGCCCGAGGGC
AGCCTGAGAGTGAGCGACCACTGGAACTTCGGCCAGGACGGCGAGCACTGCCCCACCGCCGAGCCCGTGG
ACGGCTGGGCCGTGTGCAAGTTCGAGAACGGCAAGTACCACCTGATCAAGAAGTTCGGATCCGGCGGTGG
AGGCAGTGGGCCCAAGAAGAAGAGGAAAGTCTGACCGGTCATCATCACCATCACCATTGAGTTTAAACCC
GCTGATCAGCCTCGACTGTGCCTTCTAGTTGCCAGCCATCTGTTGTTTGCCCCTCCCCCGTGCCTTCCTT
GACCCTGGAAGGTGCCACTCCCACTGTCCTTTCCTAATAAAATGAGGAAATTGCATCGCATTGTCTGAGT
AGGTGTCATTCTATTCTGGGGGGTGGGGTGGGGCAGGACAGCAAGGGGGAGGATTGGGAAGACAATAGCA
GGCATGCTGGGGATGCGGTGGGCTCTATGGCTTCTGAGGCGGAAAGAACCAGCTGGGGCTCGATACCGTC
GACCTCTAGCTAGAGCTTGGCGTAATCATGGTCATAGCTGTTTCCTGTGTGAAATTGTTATCCGCTCACA
ATTCCACACAACATACGAGCCGGAAGCATAAAGTGTAAAGCCTAGGGTGCCTAATGAGTGAGCTAACTCA
CATTAATTGCGTTGCGCTCACTGCCCGCTTTCCAGTCGGGAAACCTGTCGTGCCAGCTGCATTAATGAAT
CGGCCAACGCGCGGGGAGAGGCGGTTTGCGTATTGGGCGCTCTTCCGCTTCCTCGCTCACTGACTCGCTG
CGCTCGGTCGTTCGGCTGCGGCGAGCGGTATCAGCTCACTCAAAGGCGGTAATACGGTTATCCACAGAAT
CAGGGGATAACGCAGGAAAGAACATGTGAGCAAAAGGCCAGCAAAAGGCCAGGAACCGTAAAAAGGCCGC
GTTGCTGGCGTTTTTCCATAGGCTCCGCCCCCCTGACGAGCATCACAAAAATCGACGCTCAAGTCAGAGG
TGGCGAAACCCGACAGGACTATAAAGATACCAGGCGTTTCCCCCTGGAAGCTCCCTCGTGCGCTCTCCTG
TTCCGACCCTGCCGCTTACCGGATACCTGTCCGCCTTTCTCCCTTCGGGAAGCGTGGCGCTTTCTCATAG
CTCACGCTGTAGGTATCTCAGTTCGGTGTAGGTCGTTCGCTCCAAGCTGGGCTGTGTGCACGAACCCCCC
GTTCAGCCCGACCGCTGCGCCTTATCCGGTAACTATCGTCTTGAGTCCAACCCGGTAAGACACGACTTAT
CGCCACTGGCAGCAGCCACTGGTAACAGGATTAGCAGAGCGAGGTATGTAGGCGGTGCTACAGAGTTCTT
GAAGTGGTGGCCTAACTACGGCTACACTAGAAGAACAGTATTTGGTATCTGCGCTCTGCTGAAGCCAGTT
ACCTTCGGAAAAAGAGTTGGTAGCTCTTGATCCGGCAAACAAACCACCGCTGGTAGCGGTGGTTTTTTTG
TTTGCAAGCAGCAGATTACGCGCAGAAAAAAAGGATCTCAAGAAGATCCTTTGATCTTTTCTACGGGGTC
TGACGCTCAGTGGAACGAAAACTCACGTTAAGGGATTTTGGTCATGAGATTATCAAAAAGGATCTTCACC
TAGATCCTTTTAAATTAAAAATGAAGTTTTAAATCAATCTAAAGTATATATGAGTAAACTTGGTCTGACA
GTTACCAATGCTTAATCAGTGAGGCACCTATCTCAGCGATCTGTCTATTTCGTTCATCCATAGTTGCCTG
ACTCCCCGTCGTGTAGATAACTACGATACGGGAGGGCTTACCATCTGGCCCCAGTGCTGCAATGATACCG
CGAGACCCACGCTCACCGGCTCCAGATTTATCAGCAATAAACCAGCCAGCCGGAAGGGCCGAGCGCAGAA
GTGGTCCTGCAACTTTATCCGCCTCCATCCAGTCTATTAATTGTTGCCGGGAAGCTAGAGTAAGTAGTTC
GCCAGTTAATAGTTTGCGCAACGTTGTTGCCATTGCTACAGGCATCGTGGTGTCACGCTCGTCGTTTGGT
ATGGCTTCATTCAGCTCCGGTTCCCAACGATCAAGGCGAGTTACATGATCCCCCATGTTGTGCAAAAAAG
CGGTTAGCTCCTTCGGTCCTCCGATCGTTGTCAGAAGTAAGTTGGCCGCAGTGTTATCACTCATGGTTAT
GGCAGCACTGCATAATTCTCTTACTGTCATGCCATCCGTAAGATGCTTTTCTGTGACTGGTGAGTACTCA
ACCAAGTCATTCTGAGAATAGTGTATGCGGCGACCGAGTTGCTCTTGCCCGGCGTCAATACGGGATAATA
CCGCGCCACATAGCAGAACTTTAAAAGTGCTCATCATTGGAAAACGTTCTTCGGGGCGAAAACTCTCAAG
GATCTTACCGCTGTTGAGATCCAGTTCGATGTAACCCACTCGTGCACCCAACTGATCTTCAGCATCTTTT
ACTTTCACCAGCGTTTCTGGGTGAGCAAAAACAGGAAGGCAAAATGCCGCAAAAAAGGGAATAAGGGCGA
CACGGAAATGTTGAATACTCATACTCTTCCTTTTTCAATATTATTGAAGCATTTATCAGGGTTATTGTCT
CATGAGCGGATACATATTTGAATGTATTTAGAAAAATAAACAAATAGGGGTTCCGCGCACATTTCCCCGA
AAAGTGCCACCTGACGTCGACGGATCGGGAGATCGATCTCCCGATCCCCTAGGGTCGACTCTCAGTACAA
TCTGCTCTGATGCCGCATAGTTAAGCCAGTATCTGCTCCCTGCTTGTGTGTTGGAGGTCGCTGAGTAGTG
CGCGAGCAAAATTTAAGCTACAACAAGGCAAGGCTTGACCGACAATTGCATGAAGAATCTGCTTAGGGTT
AGGCGTTTTGCGCTGCTTCGCGATGTACGGGCCAGATATACGCGTTGACATTGATTATTGACTAGTTATT
AATAGTAATCAATTACGGGGTCATTAGTTCATAGCCCATATATGGAGTTCCGCGTTACATAACTTACGGT
AAATGGCCCGCCTGGCTGACCGCCCAACGACCCCCGCCCATTGACGTCAATAATGACGTATGTTCCCATA
GTAACGCCAATAGGGACTTTCCATTGACGTCAATGGGTGGAGTATTTACGGTAAACTGCCCACTTGGCAG
TACATCAAGTGTATCATATGCCAAGTACGCCCCCTATTGACGTCAATGACGGTAAATGGCCCGCCTGGCA
TTATGCCCAGTACATGACCTTATGGGACTTTCCTACTTGGCAGTACATCTACGTATTAGTCATCGCTATT
ACCATG
Features (pLannotate 1.2.2; 14 found; start..end, strand, type, name):
      1..204     +  promoter       CMV promoter: human cytomegalovirus (CMV) immediate early promoter
    246..264     +  promoter       T7 promoter: promoter for bacteriophage T7 RNA polymerase
    926..1150    +  polyA_signal   bGH poly(A) signal: bovine growth hormone polyadenylation signal
   1154..1175    +  promoter       SV40 promoter (fragment): SV40 enhancer and early promoter
   1180..1196    +  misc_feature   MCS (fragment): pBluescript multiple cloning site
   1245..1261    -  protein_bind   lac operator: The lac repressor binds to the lac operator to inhibit transcription in E. coli. This inhibition can be relieved by adding lactose or isopropyl-β-D-thiogalactopyranoside (IPTG). lac repressor encoded by lacI
   1269..1299    -  promoter       lac promoter: promoter for the E. coli lac operon
   1314..1335    -  protein_bind   CAP binding site: CAP binding activates transcription in the presence of cAMP. E. coli catabolite activator protein
   1348..1440    -  CDS            lacI (fragment): lac repressor; lacI; The lac repressor binds to the lac operator to inhibit transcription in E. coli. This inhibition can be relieved by adding lactose or isopropyl-β-D-thiogalactopyranoside (IPTG).
   1623..2211    -  rep_origin     ori: high-copy-number ColE1/pMB1/pBR322/pUC origin of replication
   2382..3242    -  CDS            AmpR: β-lactamase; bla; confers resistance to ampicillin, carbenicillin, and related antibiotics
   3243..3347    -  promoter       AmpR promoter: bla
   3418..3462    -  misc_feature   bom (fragment): basis of mobility region from pBR322
   3617..3996    +  enhancer       CMV enhancer: human cytomegalovirus immediate early enhancer
