[The description below was written by a language model from this plasmid's Addgene catalogue record and pLannotate feature annotations shown in this document.]
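Description:
pCMV-T7-AcrIIA18_Sma-NLS(SV40) (KAC95) is a compact (about 4 kb) mammalian expression plasmid built on the JDS246 backbone by Gibson assembly. It is maintained in E. coli through a high-copy ColE1/pUC-type origin of replication and selected with ampicillin via the β-lactamase (AmpR) gene and its native promoter. The feature table shows no mammalian selection marker, only a very short SV40 promoter fragment, so the plasmid appears suited to transient expression rather than stable selection. Small remnants of lac promoter/operator, CAP site, lacI, pBluescript MCS and pBR322 bom sequences are also annotated; these look like backbone leftovers with no stated role in the design.

The payload is a synthetic, human codon-optimized open reading frame for the anti-CRISPR protein AcrIIA18_Sma, fused at its C terminus to an SV40 nuclear localization signal that directs the protein to the nucleus. The automated annotation does not label this coding sequence, but it presumably occupies the unannotated interval between the T7 promoter and the bGH polyadenylation signal. Because the sequence is circular, the CMV enhancer at the end of the record is contiguous with the CMV immediate early promoter at its start, and together they drive strong constitutive transcription in mammalian cells, with the bGH signal providing transcript termination and polyadenylation. The T7 promoter placed just downstream of CMV additionally allows transcription by T7 RNA polymerase, for example for in vitro transcription. According to the record, the plasmid serves to express this anti-CRISPR, and the associated study concerns broad-spectrum anti-CRISPR proteins; type II-A Acr proteins inhibit Cas9 nucleases, so testing such inhibition in human cells is a likely use.
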