Addgene plasmid #134335: pCMV-T7-AcrIIA18_Sma-NLS(SV40) (KAC95)
Purpose: CMV and T7 promoter expression plasmid for human codon optimized AcrIIA18_Sma with C-terminal NLS (SV40)
Depositing lab: Joseph Bondy-Denomy & Benjamin Kleinstiver. Depositing organization: Massachusetts General Hospital. Publication: Broad-spectrum anti-CRISPR proteins facilitate horizontal gene transfer. Mahendra C, Christie KA, Osuna BA, Pinilla-Redondo R, Kleinstiver BP, Bondy-Denomy J. Nat Microbiol. 2020 Apr;5(4):620-629. doi: 10.1038/s41564-020-0692-2. Epub 2020 Mar 26. PubMed 32218510.
Backbone
  Vector backbone: JDS246 (Addgene plasmid #43861)
  Vector type: Mammalian Expression
Growth in bacteria
  Bacterial resistance: Ampicillin, 100 μg/mL
  Growth temperature: 37°C
  Growth strain: DH5alpha
  Copy number: High Copy
Gene/Insert
  Gene/Insert name: human codon optimized AcrIIA18_Sma (alt name: KAC95)
  Species: Synthetic
  Promoter: CMV and T7
  Tag / fusion protein: NLS(SV40) (C terminal on insert)
  Cloning method: Gibson Cloning
  Sequencing primers: 5′ oBK6928-CCAAGTCTCCACCCCATTGACG; 3′ n/a
Terms and licenses: Academic/Nonprofit Terms; Industry Terms: Not Available to Industry
How to cite: pCMV-T7-AcrIIA18_Sma-NLS(SV40) (KAC95) was a gift from Joseph Bondy-Denomy & Benjamin Kleinstiver (Addgene plasmid # 134335 ; http://n2t.net/addgene:134335 ; RRID:Addgene_134335)
